>Addgene plasmid #1171 | pRS316CUP RNQ CFP | addgene partial sequence | sequence record 42835 | M13-pUC-fwd
GGGCGAAATTGGAGCTCTTACTATTTGTATAGTTCATCCATGCCATGTGTAATCCCAGCAGCTGTTACAA
ACTCAAGAAGGACCATGTGGTCTCTCTTTTCGTTGGGATCTTTCGAAAGGGCAGATTGTGTGGACAGGTA
ATGGTTGTCTGGTAAAAGGACAGGGCCATCGCCAATTGGAGTATTTTGTTGATAATGGTCTGCTAGTTGA
ACGCTTCCATCTTCAATGTTGTGTCTAATTTTGAAATGAGCTTTGATTCCATTCTTTTGTTTGTCTGCAG
TGATGTATACATTGTGTGAAATATAGTTGTATTCCAATTTGTGTCCAAGAATGTTTCCATCTTCTTTAAA
ATCAATACCTTTTAACTCGATTCTATTAACAAGGGTATCACCTTCAAACTTGACTTCAGCACGTGTCTTG
TAGTTCCCGTCATCTTTGAAAAATATAGTTCTTTCCTGTACATAACCTTCGGGCATGGCACTCTTGAAAA
AGTCATGCCGTTTCATATGATCTGGGTATCTTGAAAAGCATTGAACACCCCAAGTCAAAGTAGTGACAAG
TGTTGGCCATGGAACAGGTAGTTTTCCAGTAGTGCAAATAAATTTAAGGGTAAGTTTTCCGTATGTTGCA
TCACCTTCACCCTCTCCACTGACAGAAAATTTGTGCCCATTAACATCACCATCTAATTCAACAAGAATTG
GGACAACTCCAGTGAAAAGTTCTTCTCCTTTACTCCGCGGGTAGCGGTTCTTGAGAAAAGTGCCAGAAAA
ATTGAAGGATTCGTGCTGTCCATTGGAGTTCTGGTTTCCGCCGTATTGCGGTCTTCCGTACTCATTGGA
