>Addgene plasmid #1171 | pRS316CUP RNQ CFP | addgene partial sequence | sequence record 42836 | M13-rev 5'-CAGGAAACAGCTATGACC-3'
AGGGACAAAAGCTGGTACCGGGCCCCCCCTCGAGGTCGACGGTATCGATAAGCTTGATATCGAATTCCCA
TTACCGACATTTGGGCGCTATACGTGCATATGTTCATGTATGTATCTGTATTTAAAACACTTTTGTATTA
TTTTTCCTCATATATGTGTATAGGTTTATACGGATGATTTAATTATTACTTCACCACCCTTTATTTCAGG
CTGATATCTTAGCCTTGTTACTAGTTAGAAAAAGACATTTTTGCTGTCAGTCACTGTCAAGAGATTCTTT
TGCTGGCATTTCTTCTAGAAGCAAAAAGAGCGATGCGTCTTTTCCGCTGAACCGTTCCAGCAAAAAAGAC
TACCAACGCAATATGGATTGTCAGAATCATATAAAAGAGAAGCAAATAACTCCTTGTCTTGTATCAATTG
CATTATAATATCTTCTTGTTAGTGCAATATCATATAGAAGTCATCGAAATAGATATTAAGAAAAACAAAC
TGTACAATCAATCAATCAATCAGGATCCATGGATACGGATAAGTTAATCTCAGAGGCTGAGTCTCATTTT
TCTCAAGGAAACCATGCAGAAGCTGTTGCGAAGTTGACATCCGCAGCTCAGTCGAACCCCAATGACGAGC
AAATGTCAACTATTGAATCATTAATTCAAAAAATCGCAGGATACGTCATGGACAACCGTAGTGGTGGTAG
TGACGCCTCGCAAGATCGTGCTGCTGGTGGTGGTTCATCTTTTATGAACACTTTAATGGCAGACTCTAAG
GGTTCTTCCCAAACGCAACTAGGAAAACTAGCTTTGTTAGCCACAGTGATGACACACTCATCAAATAAAG
GTTCTTCTAACAGAGGGTTTGACGTAGGGACTGTCATGTCAATGCTA
