[The description below was written by a language model from this plasmid's Addgene catalogue record.]
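Description:
pRS316CUP RNQ CFP is a yeast expression plasmid built on pRS316, one of the standard Saccharomyces cerevisiae–E. coli shuttle vectors. pRS316 is generally known as a centromeric (CEN/ARS) vector carrying the URA3 auxotrophic marker, so it is maintained at low copy in yeast and selected by uracil prototrophy, although the record does not list these elements itself. In bacteria it is selected with ampicillin, and the entry lists it as low copy. No feature table accompanies the entry, so the exact arrangement of elements cannot be confirmed from the record.

The insert is the S. cerevisiae gene RNQ1 (YCL028W), about 1.2 kb, cloned between SacI and SacII sites that both remain intact. It is fused at its C terminus to cyan fluorescent protein (CFP). The promoter is not given as a separate field. The "CUP" in the plasmid name suggests the copper-inducible CUP1 promoter, which would allow expression to be adjusted with copper in the medium, but this is an inference from the name only.

Rnq1 is a glutamine/asparagine-rich yeast protein with prion-like behaviour, and the associated publication describes it as an epigenetic modifier of protein function. A fluorescent fusion of this kind is typically used to observe the protein in living cells, distinguishing diffuse, soluble fluorescence from the punctate foci that mark the aggregated prion state. The CFP tag also permits co-imaging with proteins carrying spectrally distinct fluorophores.
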