Addgene plasmid #1171: pRS316CUP RNQ CFP
Depositing lab: Susan Lindquist. Depositing organization: Whitehead Institute for Biomedical Research. Publication: Rnq1: an epigenetic modifier of protein function in yeast. Sondheimer N, Lindquist S. Mol Cell 2000 Jan;5(1):163-72. 10.1016/S1097-2765(00)80412-8 PubMed 10678178.
Backbone
  Vector backbone: pRS316
  Backbone manufacturer: Hieter and Sikorski
  Backbone size w/o insert (bp): 4895
  Vector type: Yeast Expression
Growth in bacteria
  Bacterial resistance: Ampicillin, 100 μg/mL
  Growth temperature: 37°C
  Growth strain: DH5alpha
  Copy number: Low Copy
Gene/Insert
  Gene/Insert name: RNQ1
  Species: S. cerevisiae (budding yeast)
  Insert size (bp): 1218
  Entrez Gene: RNQ1 (a.k.a. YCL028W)
  Tag / fusion protein: CFP (C terminal on insert)
  Cloning method: Restriction Enzyme; 5′ cloning site SacI (not destroyed); 3′ cloning site SacII (not destroyed)
  Sequencing primers: 5′ n/a
Terms and licenses: Academic/Nonprofit Terms; Industry Terms: Not Available to Industry
How to cite: pRS316CUP RNQ CFP was a gift from Susan Lindquist (Addgene plasmid # 1171 ; http://n2t.net/addgene:1171 ; RRID:Addgene_1171)
